Addgene plasmid #23742: pDONR223-CKB
Depositing lab: William Hahn & David Root. Depositing organization: Dana-Farber Cancer Institute. Publication: COT drives resistance to RAF inhibition through MAP kinase pathway reactivation. Johannessen CM, Boehm JS, Kim SY, Thomas SR, Wardwell L, Johnson LA, Emery CM, Stransky N, Cogdill AP, Barretina J, Caponigro G, Hieronymus H, Murray RR, Salehi-Ashtiani K, Hill DE, Vidal M, Zhao JJ, Yang X, Alkan O, Kim S, Harris JL, Wilson CJ, Myer VE, Finan PM, Root DE, Roberts TM, Golub T, Flaherty KT, Dummer R, Weber BL, Sellers WR, Schlegel R, Wargo JA, Hahn WC, Garraway LA. Nature. 2010 Dec 16;468(7326):968-72. doi: 10.1038/nature09627 PubMed 21107320.
Backbone
  Vector backbone: pDONR223
  Backbone manufacturer: Invitrogen
  Backbone size w/o insert (bp): 5005
  Vector type: Gateway Donor vector
Growth in bacteria
  Bacterial resistance: Spectinomycin, 50 μg/mL
  Growth temperature: 37°C
  Growth strain: DH5alpha
  Copy number: High Copy
Gene/Insert
  Gene/Insert name: CKB (alt name: creatine kinase, brain)
  Species: H. sapiens (human)
  Insert size (bp): 1146
  Entrez Gene: CKB (a.k.a. B-CK, BCK, CKBB, CPK-B, HEL-211, HEL-S-29)
  Cloning method: Gateway Cloning
  Sequencing primers: 5′ M13pUC-fwd; 3′ M13rev
Terms and licenses: Academic/Nonprofit Terms; Industry Terms: Not Available to Industry
Depositor comments: The ORF has no Stop codon. This design enables easy recombination into a destination vector to add an epitope tag of choice and Stop codon to the ORF. Do NOT use this plasmid directly for transfections. A set of 4 custom lentiviral vectors is available ( pLX301 (http://www.addgene.org/25895/) , pLX302 (http://www.addgene.org/25896/) , pLX303 (http://www.addgene.org/25897/) , pLX304 (http://www.addgene.org/25890/) ) to be used to express these ORFs in mammalian cells. These plasmids are not included in the kit and must be ordered separately.
How to cite: pDONR223-CKB was a gift from William Hahn & David Root (Addgene plasmid # 23742 ; http://n2t.net/addgene:23742 ; RRID:Addgene_23742)
