[The description below was written by a language model from this plasmid's Addgene catalogue record and the feature table of its GenBank file.]
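Description:
pDONR223-CKB is a Gateway entry clone built in the pDONR223 donor backbone, carrying the human CKB open reading frame (creatine kinase, brain type; about 1.1 kb). It is a bacterial cloning and storage plasmid rather than an expression vector. Propagation in E. coli relies on a high-copy ColE1/pUC-type origin, and selection is provided by the aadA gene (SmR), which confers resistance to spectinomycin and streptomycin. The sequence record is a 3,933 bp circle, smaller than the 5,005 bp listed for the empty backbone. This is consistent with the donor vector's original cassette between the recombination sites having been replaced by the ORF during the cloning reaction.

In the feature table the insert is not annotated as its own feature, but it occupies the interval between attL1 and attL2, the sites recognised by LR Clonase. These allow directional transfer of the ORF into any compatible destination vector. Tandem rrnB T2 and T1 terminators lie upstream of attL1 and insulate the insert from read-through transcription. A T7 promoter sits just outside attL2, pointing back toward the insert, and M13 forward and reverse primer sites flank the cassette for sequence verification. No mammalian promoter is present.

The depositor notes that the ORF lacks a stop codon, so an LR reaction can fuse it in frame to a C-terminal epitope tag and stop codon supplied by the destination vector. The plasmid is therefore not meant for direct transfection. A companion set of lentiviral destination vectors (pLX301 to pLX304) is suggested for mammalian expression. The clone belongs to an ORF collection associated with a study of resistance to RAF inhibition through MAP kinase pathway reactivation.
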