LOCUS       Exported 3933 bp ds-DNA circular SYN 12-MAY-2021
DEFINITION  synthetic circular DNA
ACCESSION   .
VERSION     .
KEYWORDS    pDONR223-CKB
SOURCE      synthetic DNA construct
  ORGANISM  synthetic DNA construct
REFERENCE   1 (bases 1 to 3933)
  AUTHORS   Johannessen CM, Boehm JS, Kim SY, Thomas SR, Wardwell L, Johnson LA,
            Emery CM, Stransky N, Cogdill AP, Barretina J, Caponigro G,
            Hieronymus H, Murray RR, Salehi-Ashtiani K, Hill DE, Vidal M, Zhao
            JJ, Yang X, Alkan O, Kim S, Harris JL, Wilson CJ, Myer VE, Finan PM,
            Root DE, Roberts TM, Golub T, Flaherty KT, Dummer R, Weber BL,
            Sellers WR, Schlegel R, Wargo JA, Hahn WC, Garraway LA
  TITLE     COT drives resistance to RAF inhibition through MAP kinase pathway
            reactivation.
  JOURNAL   Nature. 2010 Nov 24. ():.
  PUBMED    21107320
REFERENCE   2 (bases 1 to 3933)
  AUTHORS   .
  TITLE     Direct Submission
  JOURNAL   Exported May 12, 2021 from SnapGene Server 1.1.58
            http://www.snapgene.com
FEATURES             Location/Qualifiers
     source          1..3933
                     /organism="synthetic DNA construct"
                     /mol_type="other DNA"
     protein_bind    1..100
                     /gene="mutant version of attL"
                     /label=attL1
                     /bound_moiety="LR Clonase(TM)"
                     /note="recombination site for the Gateway(R) LR reaction"
     protein_bind    complement(1244..1343)
                     /gene="mutant version of attL"
                     /label=attL2
                     /bound_moiety="LR Clonase(TM)"
                     /note="recombination site for the Gateway(R) LR reaction"
     primer_bind     complement(1360..1379)
                     /label=T7
                     /note="T7 promoter, forward primer"
     promoter        complement(1361..1379)
                     /label=T7 promoter
                     /note="promoter for bacteriophage T7 RNA polymerase"
     primer_bind     complement(1384..1400)
                     /label=M13 rev
                     /note="common sequencing primer, one of multiple similar
                     variants"
     primer_bind     complement(1384..1400)
                     /label=M13 Reverse
                     /note="In lacZ gene. Also called M13-rev"
     CDS             1831..2622
                     /codon_start=1
                     /gene="aadA"
                     /product="aminoglycoside adenylyltransferase (Murphy,
                     1985)"
                     /label=SmR
                     /note="confers resistance to spectinomycin and
                     streptomycin"
                     /translation="MREAVIAEVSTQLSEVVGVIERHLEPTLLAVHLYGSAVDGGLKPH
                     SDIDLLVTVTVRLDETTRRALINDLLETSASPGESEILRAVEVTIVVHDDIIPWRYPAK
                     RELQFGEWQRNDILAGIFEPATIDIDLAILLTKAREHSVALVGPAAEELFDPVPEQDLF
                     EALNETLTLWNSPPDWAGDERNVVLTLSRIWYSAVTGKIAPKDVAADWAMERLPAQYQP
                     VILEARQAYLGQEEDRLASRADQLEEFVHYVKGEITKVVGK"
     rep_origin      2715..3303
                     /direction=RIGHT
                     /label=ori
                     /note="high-copy-number ColE1/pMB1/pBR322/pUC origin of
                     replication"
     primer_bind     3204..3223
                     /label=pBR322ori-F
                     /note="pBR322 origin, forward primer"
     primer_bind     3457..3474
                     /label=L4440
                     /note="L4440 vector, forward primer"
     terminator      3633..3660
                     /label=rrnB T2 terminator
                     /note="transcription terminator T2 from the E. coli rrnB
                     gene"
     terminator      3752..3838
                     /gene="Escherichia coli rrnB"
                     /label=rrnB T1 terminator
                     /note="transcription terminator T1 from the E. coli rrnB
                     gene"
     primer_bind     3887..3909
                     /label=M13/pUC Forward
                     /note="In lacZ gene"
     primer_bind     3901..3918
                     /label=M13 Forward
                     /note="In lacZ gene. Also called M13-F20 or M13 (-21)
                     Forward"
     primer_bind     3902..3918
                     /label=M13 fwd
                     /note="common sequencing primer, one of multiple similar
                     variants"
ORIGIN
        1 caaataatga ttttattttg actgatagtg acctgttcgt tgcaacaaat tgatgagcaa
       61 tgctttttta taatgccaac tttgtacaaa aaagttggca tgcccttctc caacagccac
      121 aacgcactga agctgcgctt cccggccgag gacgagttcc ccgacctgag cgcccacaac
      181 aaccacatgg ccaaggtgct gacccccgag ctgtacgcgg agctgcgcgc caagagcacg
      241 ccgagcggct tcacgctgga cgacgtcatc cagacaggcg tggacaaccc gggccacccg
      301 tacatcatga ccgtgggctg cgtggcgggc gacgaggagt cctacgaagt gttcaaggat
      361 ctcttcgacc ccatcatcga ggaccggcac ggcggctaca agcccagcga tgagcacaag
      421 accgacctca accccgacaa cctgcagggc ggcgacgacc tggaccccaa ctacgtgctg
      481 agctcgcggg tgcgcacggg ccgcagcatc cgtggcttct gcctcccccc gcactgcagc
      541 cgcggggagc gccgagccat cgagaagctc gcggtggaag ccctgtccag cctggacggc
      601 gacctggcgg gccgatacta cgcgctcaag agcatgacgg aggcggagca gcagcagctc
      661 atcgacgacc acttcctctt cgacaagccc gtgtcgcccc tgctgctggc ctcgggcatg
      721 gcccgcgact ggcccgacgc ccgcggtatc tggcacaatg acaataagac cttcctggtg
      781 tgggtcaacg aggaggacca cctgcgggtc atctccatgc agaagggggg caacatgaag
      841 gaggtgttca cccgcttctg caccggcctc acccagattg aaactctctt caagtctaag
      901 gactatgagt tcatgtggaa ccctcacctg ggctacatcc tcacctgccc atccaacctg
      961 ggcaccgggc tgcgggcagg tgtgcatatc aagctgccca acctgggcaa gcatgagaag
     1021 ttctcggagg tgcttaagcg gctgcgactt cagaagcgag gcacaggcgg tgtggacacg
     1081 gctgcggtgg gcggggtctt cgacgtctcc aacgctgacc gcctgggctt ctcagaggtg
     1141 gagctggtgc agatggtggt ggacggagtg aagctgctca tcgagatgga acagcggctg
     1201 gagcagggcc aggccatcga cgacctcatg cctgcccaga aatgcccaac tttcttgtac
     1261 aaagttggca ttataagaaa gcattgctta tcaatttgtt gcaacgaaca ggtcactatc
     1321 agtcaaaata aaatcattat ttgccatcca gctgatatcc cctatagtga gtcgtattac
     1381 atggtcatag ctgtttcctg gcagctctgg cccgtgtctc aaaatctctg atgttacatt
     1441 gcacaagata aaaatatatc atcatgcctc ctctagacca gccaggacag aaatgcctcg
     1501 acttcgctgc tacccaaggt tgccgggtga cgcacaccgt ggaaacggat gaaggcacga
     1561 acccagtgga cataagcctg ttcggttcgt aagctgtaat gcaagtagcg tatgcgctca
     1621 cgcaactggt ccagaacctt gaccgaacgc agcggtggta acggcgcagt ggcggttttc
     1681 atggcttgtt atgactgttt ttttggggta cagtctatgc ctcgggcatc caagcagcaa
     1741 gcgcgttacg ccgtgggtcg atgtttgatg ttatggagca gcaacgatgt tacgcagcag
     1801 ggcagtcgcc ctaaaacaaa gttaaacatt atgagggaag cggtgatcgc cgaagtatcg
     1861 actcaactat cagaggtagt tggcgtcatc gagcgccatc tcgaaccgac gttgctggcc
     1921 gtacatttgt acggctccgc agtggatggc ggcctgaagc cacacagtga tattgatttg
     1981 ctggttacgg tgaccgtaag gcttgatgaa acaacgcggc gagctttgat caacgacctt
     2041 ttggaaactt cggcttcccc tggagagagc gagattctcc gcgctgtaga agtcaccatt
     2101 gttgtgcacg acgacatcat tccgtggcgt tatccagcta agcgcgaact gcaatttgga
     2161 gaatggcagc gcaatgacat tcttgcaggt atcttcgagc cagccacgat cgacattgat
     2221 ctggctatct tgctgacaaa agcaagagaa catagcgttg ccttggtagg tccagcggcg
     2281 gaggaactct ttgatccggt tcctgaacag gatctatttg aggcgctaaa tgaaacctta
     2341 acgctatgga actcgccgcc cgactgggct ggcgatgagc gaaatgtagt gcttacgttg
     2401 tcccgcattt ggtacagcgc agtaaccggc aaaatcgcgc cgaaggatgt cgctgccgac
     2461 tgggcaatgg agcgcctgcc ggcccagtat cagcccgtca tacttgaagc tagacaggct
     2521 tatcttggac aagaagaaga tcgcttggcc tcgcgcgcag atcagttgga agaatttgtc
     2581 cactacgtga aaggcgagat caccaaggta gtcggcaaat aaccctcgag ccacccatga
     2641 ccaaaatccc ttaacgtgag ttacgcgtcg ttccactgag cgtcagaccc cgtagaaaag
     2701 atcaaaggat cttcttgaga tccttttttt ctgcgcgtaa tctgctgctt gcaaacaaaa
     2761 aaaccaccgc taccagcggt ggtttgtttg ccggatcaag agctaccaac tctttttccg
     2821 aaggtaactg gcttcagcag agcgcagata ccaaatactg ttcttctagt gtagccgtag
     2881 ttaggccacc acttcaagaa ctctgtagca ccgcctacat acctcgctct gctaatcctg
     2941 ttaccagtgg ctgctgccag tggcgataag tcgtgtctta ccgggttgga ctcaagacga
     3001 tagttaccgg ataaggcgca gcggtcgggc tgaacggggg gttcgtgcac acagcccagc
     3061 ttggagcgaa cgacctacac cgaactgaga tacctacagc gtgagctatg agaaagcgcc
     3121 acgcttcccg aagggagaaa ggcggacagg tatccggtaa gcggcagggt cggaacagga
     3181 gagcgcacga gggagcttcc agggggaaac gcctggtatc tttatagtcc tgtcgggttt
     3241 cgccacctct gacttgagcg tcgatttttg tgatgctcgt caggggggcg gagcctatgg
     3301 aaaaacgcca gcaacgcggc ctttttacgg ttcctggcct tttgctggcc ttttgctcac
     3361 atgttctttc ctgcgttatc ccctgattct gtggataacc gtattaccgc ctttgagtga
     3421 gctgataccg ctcgccgcag ccgaacgacc gagcgcagcg agtcagtgag cgaggaagcg
     3481 gaagagcgcc caatacgcaa accgcctctc cccgcgcgtt ggccgattca ttaatgcagc
     3541 tggcacgaca ggtttcccga ctggaaagcg ggcagtgagc gcaacgcaat taatacgcgt
     3601 accgctagcc aggaagagtt tgtagaaacg caaaaaggcc atccgtcagg atggccttct
     3661 gcttagtttg atgcctggca gtttatggcg ggcgtcctgc ccgccaccct ccgggccgtt
     3721 gcttcacaac gttcaaatcc gctcccggcg gatttgtcct actcaggaga gcgttcaccg
     3781 acaaacaaca gataaaacga aaggcccagt cttccgactg agcctttcgt tttatttgat
     3841 gcctggcagt tccctactct cgcgttaacg ctagcatgga tgttttccca gtcacgacgt
     3901 tgtaaaacga cggccagtct taagctcggg ccc
//
