>Addgene plasmid #23742 | pDONR223-CKB | depositor partial sequence | sequence record 10907 | Author sequence
ATGCCCTTCTCCAACAGCCACAACGCACTGAAGCTGCGCTTCCCGGCCGAGGACGAGTTCCCCGACCTGA
GCGCCCACAACAACCACATGGCCAAGGTGCTGACCCCCGAGCTGTACGCGGAGCTGCGCGCCAAGAGCAC
GCCGAGCGGCTTCACGCTGGACGACGTCATCCAGACAGGCGTGGACAACCCGGGCCACCCGTACATCATG
ACCGTGGGCTGCGTGGCGGGCGACGAGGAGTCCTACGAAGTGTTCAAGGATCTCTTCGACCCCATCATCG
AGGACCGGCACGGCGGCTACAAGCCCAGCGATGAGCACAAGACCGACCTCAACCCCGACAACCTGCAGGG
CGGCGACGACCTGGACCCCAACTACGTGCTGAGCTCGCGGGTGCGCACGGGCCGCAGCATCCGTGGCTTC
TGCCTCCCCCCGCACTGCAGCCGCGGGGAGCGCCGAGCCATCGAGAAGCTCGCGGTGGAAGCCCTGTCCA
GCCTGGACGGCGACCTGGCGGGCCGATACTACGCGCTCAAGAGCATGACGGAGGCGGAGCAGCAGCAGCT
CATCGACGACCACTTCCTCTTCGACAAGCCCGTGTCGCCCCTGCTGCTGGCCTCGGGCATGGCCCGCGAC
TGGCCCGACGCCCGCGGTATCTGGCACAATGACAATAAGACCTTCCTGGTGTGGGTCAACGAGGAGGACC
ACCTGCGGGTCATCTCCATGCAGAAGGGGGGCAACATGAAGGAGGTGTTCACCCGCTTCTGCACCGGCCT
CACCCAGATTGAAACTCTCTTCAAGTCTAAGGACTATGAGTTCATGTGGAACCCTCACCTGGGCTACATC
CTCACCTGCCCATCCAACCTGGGCACCGGGCTGCGGGCAGGTGTGCATATCAAGCTGCCCAACCTGGGCA
AGCATGAGAAGTTCTCGGAGGTGCTTAAGCGGCTGCGACTTCAGAAGCGAGGCACAGGCGGTGTGGACAC
GGCTGCGGTGGGCGGGGTCTTCGACGTCTCCAACGCTGACCGCCTGGGCTTCTCAGAGGTGGAGCTGGTG
CAGATGGTGGTGGACGGAGTGAAGCTGCTCATCGAGATGGAACAGCGGCTGGAGCAGGGCCAGGCCATCG
ACGACCTCATGCCTGCCCAGAAATGA
