>Addgene plasmid #23742 | pDONR223-CKB | addgene partial sequence | sequence record 29620 | 23742 with M13pUC-fwd
ATGATTTTATTTTGACTGATAGTGACCTGTTCGTTGCAACAAATTGATGAGCAATGCTTTTTTATAATGC
CAACTTTGTACAAAAAAGTTGGCATGCCCTTCTCCAACAGCCACAACGCACTGAAGCTGCGCTTCCCGGC
CGAGGACGAGTTCCCCGACCTGAGCGCCCACAACAACCACATGGCCAAGGTGCTGACCCCCGAGCTGTAC
GCGGAGCTGCGCGCCAAGAGCACGCCGAGCGGCTTCACGCTGGACGACGTCATCCAGACAGGCGTGGACA
ACCCGGGCCACCCGTACATCATGACCGTGGGCTGCGTGGCGGGCGACGAGGAGTCCTACGAAGTGTTCAA
GGATCTCTTCGACCCCATCATCGAGGACCGGCACGGCGGCTACAAGCCCAGCGATGAGCACAAGACCGAC
CTCAACCCCGACAACCTGCAGGGCGGCGACGACCTGGACCCCAACTACGTGCTGAGCTCGCGGGTGCGCA
CGGGCCGCAGCATCCGTGGCTTCTGCCTCCCCCCGCACTGCAGCCGCGGGGAGCGCCGAGCCATCGAGAA
GCTCGCGGTGGAAGCCCTGTCCAGCCTGGACGGCGACCTGGCGGGCCGATACTACGCGCTCAAGAGCATG
ACGGA
